Addgene plasmid #114720: pUC19_4xT790_28bp
Purpose: 4 x 28 bp repeats of the EGFR WT allele used as SiMREPS analyte standard
Depositing lab: Nils Walter. Depositing organization: University of Michigan. Publication: Ultra-specific and Amplification-free Quantification of Mutant DNA by Single-molecule Kinetic Fingerprinting. Hayward SL, Lund PE, Kang Q, Johnson-Buck A, Tewari M, Walter NG. J Am Chem Soc. 2018 Aug 20. doi: 10.1021/jacs.8b06685. PubMed 30125495.
Backbone
  Vector backbone: pUC19
  Backbone size w/o insert (bp): 2686
  Total vector size (bp): 2874
  Vector type: Bacterial Expression
Growth in bacteria
  Bacterial resistance: Ampicillin, 100 μg/mL
  Growth temperature: 37°C
  Growth strain: NEB Stable
  Copy number: High Copy
Gene/Insert
  Gene/Insert name: EGFR
  Species: H. sapiens (human)
  Insert size (bp): 188
  Entrez Gene: EGFR (a.k.a. ERBB, ERBB1, ERRP, HER1, NISBD2, NNCIS, PIG61, mENA)
  Cloning method: Restriction Enzyme; 5′ cloning site SmaI (destroyed during cloning); 3′ cloning site SmaI (destroyed during cloning)
  Sequencing primers: 5′ tctgacacatgcagctcc; 3′ caggaaacagctatgacc
Terms and licenses: Academic/Nonprofit Terms; Industry Terms: Not Available to Industry
Depositor comments: Fragments contain 6 bp barcode TAGGAC at 3' end after digestion with MylI and ZraI
How to cite: pUC19_4xT790_28bp was a gift from Nils Walter (Addgene plasmid # 114720 ; http://n2t.net/addgene:114720 ; RRID:Addgene_114720)
