[The description below was written by a language model from this plasmid's Addgene catalogue record and the feature table of its GenBank file.]
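Description:
pUC19_4xT790_28bp is a small (2,874 bp) high-copy E. coli plasmid built on the pUC19 cloning vector. It serves as a source of defined DNA fragments rather than as an expression construct, although the catalogue lists it under bacterial expression. It replicates from the pUC/ColE1-type origin and is selected with ampicillin through the bla (beta-lactamase) gene and its native promoter. The remaining annotated features are standard pUC19 elements: the lac promoter, lac operator and CAP binding site, and the M13 forward and reverse primer sites that flank the polylinker within the lacZ alpha region.

The payload is a 188 bp insert of human EGFR sequence, placed in the polylinker by cloning into SmaI, with the site destroyed on both sides. According to the record, it contains four tandem 28 bp repeats of the wild-type EGFR allele; the plasmid name indicates that the repeats cover the T790 position. The insert is not annotated in the feature table, but the gap between the M13 primer sites is consistent with its location there. No protein product is intended. The depositor notes that a double restriction digest releases the repeat fragments, each carrying a 6 bp barcode at its 3′ end.

The released fragments are used as an analyte standard for SiMREPS, a single-molecule kinetic fingerprinting method for amplification-free quantification of mutant DNA. In that assay, a well-defined wild-type standard helps assess how specifically the mutant allele is discriminated from the wild-type one. The recorded propagation strain is a stable cloning strain, a common choice for repeat-containing inserts.
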