LOCUS       Exported 2874 bp ds-DNA circular SYN 13-MAY-2021
DEFINITION  4 x 28 bp repeats of the EGFR WT allele used as SiMREPS analyte
            standard.
ACCESSION   .
VERSION     .
KEYWORDS    pUC19_4xT790_28bp
SOURCE      synthetic DNA construct
  ORGANISM  synthetic DNA construct
REFERENCE   1 (bases 1 to 2874)
  AUTHORS   Hayward SL, Lund PE, Kang Q, Johnson-Buck A, Tewari M, Walter NG
  TITLE     Ultra-specific and Amplification-free Quantification of Mutant DNA
            by Single-molecule Kinetic Fingerprinting.
  JOURNAL   J Am Chem Soc. 2018 Aug 20. doi: 10.1021/jacs.8b06685.
  PUBMED    30125495
REFERENCE   2 (bases 1 to 2874)
  AUTHORS   .
  TITLE     Direct Submission
  JOURNAL   Exported May 13, 2021 from SnapGene Server 1.1.58
            http://www.snapgene.com
FEATURES             Location/Qualifiers
     source          1..2874
                     /organism="synthetic DNA construct"
                     /mol_type="other DNA"
     CDS             complement(95..955)
                     /codon_start=1
                     /gene="bla"
                     /product="beta-lactamase"
                     /label=AmpR
                     /note="confers resistance to ampicillin, carbenicillin, and
                     related antibiotics"
                     /translation="MSIQHFRVALIPFFAAFCLPVFAHPETLVKVKDAEDQLGARVGYI
                     ELDLNSGKILESFRPEERFPMMSTFKVLLCGAVLSRIDAGQEQLGRRIHYSQNDLVEYS
                     PVTEKHLTDGMTVRELCSAAITMSDNTAANLLLTTIGGPKELTAFLHNMGDHVTRLDRW
                     EPELNEAIPNDERDTTMPVAMATTLRKLLTGELLTLASRQQLIDWMEADKVAGPLLRSA
                     LPAGWFIADKSGAGERGSRGIIAALGPDGKPSRIVVIYTTGSQATMDERNRQIAEIGAS
                     LIKHW"
     primer_bind     718..737
                     /label=Amp-R
                     /note="Ampicillin resistance gene, reverse primer"
     promoter        complement(956..1060)
                     /gene="bla"
                     /label=AmpR promoter
     primer_bind     1128..1146
                     /label=pBRforEco
                     /note="pBR322 vectors, upsteam of EcoRI site, forward
                     primer"
     primer_bind     complement(1184..1206)
                     /label=pGEX 3'
                     /note="pGEX vectors, reverse primer"
     primer_bind     1306..1325
                     /label=pRS-marker
                     /note="pRS vectors, use to sequence yeast selectable
                     marker"
     primer_bind     1519..1541
                     /label=M13/pUC Forward
                     /note="In lacZ gene"
     primer_bind     1533..1550
                     /label=M13 Forward
                     /note="In lacZ gene. Also called M13-F20 or M13 (-21)
                     Forward"
     primer_bind     1534..1550
                     /label=M13 fwd
                     /note="common sequencing primer, one of multiple similar
                     variants"
     primer_bind     complement(1808..1824)
                     /label=M13 rev
                     /note="common sequencing primer, one of multiple similar
                     variants"
     primer_bind     complement(1808..1824)
                     /label=M13 Reverse
                     /note="In lacZ gene. Also called M13-rev"
     primer_bind     complement(1821..1843)
                     /label=M13/pUC Reverse
                     /note="In lacZ gene"
     protein_bind    1832..1848
                     /label=lac operator
                     /bound_moiety="lac repressor encoded by lacI"
                     /note="The lac repressor binds to the lac operator to
                     inhibit transcription in E. coli. This inhibition can be
                     relieved by adding lactose or
                     isopropyl-beta-D-thiogalactopyranoside (IPTG)."
     promoter        complement(1856..1886)
                     /label=lac promoter
                     /note="promoter for the E. coli lac operon"
     protein_bind    1901..1922
                     /label=CAP binding site
                     /bound_moiety="E. coli catabolite activator protein"
                     /note="CAP binding activates transcription in the presence
                     of cAMP."
     primer_bind     complement(2039..2056)
                     /label=L4440
                     /note="L4440 vector, forward primer"
     rep_origin      complement(2210..2798)
                     /direction=LEFT
                     /label=ori
                     /note="high-copy-number ColE1/pMB1/pBR322/pUC origin of
                     replication"
     primer_bind     complement(2290..2309)
                     /label=pBR322ori-F
                     /note="pBR322 origin, forward primer"
ORIGIN
        1 gattatcaaa aaggatcttc acctagatcc ttttaaatta aaaatgaagt tttaaatcaa
       61 tctaaagtat atatgagtaa acttggtctg acagttacca atgcttaatc agtgaggcac
      121 ctatctcagc gatctgtcta tttcgttcat ccatagttgc ctgactcccc gtcgtgtaga
      181 taactacgat acgggagggc ttaccatctg gccccagtgc tgcaatgata ccgcgagacc
      241 cacgctcacc ggctccagat ttatcagcaa taaaccagcc agccggaagg gccgagcgca
      301 gaagtggtcc tgcaacttta tccgcctcca tccagtctat taattgttgc cgggaagcta
      361 gagtaagtag ttcgccagtt aatagtttgc gcaacgttgt tgccattgct acaggcatcg
      421 tggtgtcacg ctcgtcgttt ggtatggctt cattcagctc cggttcccaa cgatcaaggc
      481 gagttacatg atcccccatg ttgtgcaaaa aagcggttag ctccttcggt cctccgatcg
      541 ttgtcagaag taagttggcc gcagtgttat cactcatggt tatggcagca ctgcataatt
      601 ctcttactgt catgccatcc gtaagatgct tttctgtgac tggtgagtac tcaaccaagt
      661 cattctgaga atagtgtatg cggcgaccga gttgctcttg cccggcgtca atacgggata
      721 ataccgcgcc acatagcaga actttaaaag tgctcatcat tggaaaacgt tcttcggggc
      781 gaaaactctc aaggatctta ccgctgttga gatccagttc gatgtaaccc actcgtgcac
      841 ccaactgatc ttcagcatct tttactttca ccagcgtttc tgggtgagca aaaacaggaa
      901 ggcaaaatgc cgcaaaaaag ggaataaggg cgacacggaa atgttgaata ctcatactct
      961 tcctttttca atattattga agcatttatc agggttattg tctcatgagc ggatacatat
     1021 ttgaatgtat ttagaaaaat aaacaaatag gggttccgcg cacatttccc cgaaaagtgc
     1081 cacctgacgt ctaagaaacc attattatca tgacattaac ctataaaaat aggcgtatca
     1141 cgaggccctt tcgtctcgcg cgtttcggtg atgacggtga aaacctctga cacatgcagc
     1201 tcccggagac ggtcacagct tgtctgtaag cggatgccgg gagcagacaa gcccgtcagg
     1261 gcgcgtcagc gggtgttggc gggtgtcggg gctggcttaa ctatgcggca tcagagcaga
     1321 ttgtactgag agtgcaccat atgcggtgtg aaataccgca cagatgcgta aggagaaaat
     1381 accgcatcag gcgccattcg ccattcaggc tgcgcaactg ttgggaaggg cgatcggtgc
     1441 gggcctcttc gctattacgc cagctggcga aagggggatg tgctgcaagg cgattaagtt
     1501 gggtaacgcc agggttttcc cagtcacgac gttgtaaaac gacggccagt gaattcgagc
     1561 tcggtaccct gtgagtcact gaatcacgca gctcatgccc ttcgtaggac gtcaattatg
     1621 agtcccagaa tcacgcagct catgcccttc gtaggacgtc aagcgtgagt ctttaaatca
     1681 cgcagctcat gcccttcgta ggacgtcatt cgggagtccg taaatcacgc agctcatgcc
     1741 cttcgtagga cgtcaaaggg gatcctctag agtcgacctg caggcatgca agcttggcgt
     1801 aatcatggtc atagctgttt cctgtgtgaa attgttatcc gctcacaatt ccacacaaca
     1861 tacgagccgg aagcataaag tgtaaagcct ggggtgccta atgagtgagc taactcacat
     1921 taattgcgtt gcgctcactg cccgctttcc agtcgggaaa cctgtcgtgc cagctgcatt
     1981 aatgaatcgg ccaacgcgcg gggagaggcg gtttgcgtat tgggcgctct tccgcttcct
     2041 cgctcactga ctcgctgcgc tcggtcgttc ggctgcggcg agcggtatca gctcactcaa
     2101 aggcggtaat acggttatcc acagaatcag gggataacgc aggaaagaac atgtgagcaa
     2161 aaggccagca aaaggccagg aaccgtaaaa aggccgcgtt gctggcgttt ttccataggc
     2221 tccgcccccc tgacgagcat cacaaaaatc gacgctcaag tcagaggtgg cgaaacccga
     2281 caggactata aagataccag gcgtttcccc ctggaagctc cctcgtgcgc tctcctgttc
     2341 cgaccctgcc gcttaccgga tacctgtccg cctttctccc ttcgggaagc gtggcgcttt
     2401 ctcatagctc acgctgtagg tatctcagtt cggtgtaggt cgttcgctcc aagctgggct
     2461 gtgtgcacga accccccgtt cagcccgacc gctgcgcctt atccggtaac tatcgtcttg
     2521 agtccaaccc ggtaagacac gacttatcgc cactggcagc agccactggt aacaggatta
     2581 gcagagcgag gtatgtaggc ggtgctacag agttcttgaa gtggtggcct aactacggct
     2641 acactagaag aacagtattt ggtatctgcg ctctgctgaa gccagttacc ttcggaaaaa
     2701 gagttggtag ctcttgatcc ggcaaacaaa ccaccgctgg tagcggtggt ttttttgttt
     2761 gcaagcagca gattacgcgc agaaaaaaag gatctcaaga agatcctttg atcttttcta
     2821 cggggtctga cgctcagtgg aacgaaaact cacgttaagg gattttggtc atga
//
